>Addgene plasmid #96866 | pWT055e | addgene full sequence | sequence record 190322 | Addgene NGS Result
GAGGGCCTATTTCCCATGATTCCTTCATATTTGCATATACGATACAAGGCTGTTAGAGAGATAATTAGAA
TTAATTTGACTGTAAACACAAAGATATTAGTACAAAATACGTGACGTAGAAAGTAATAATTTCTTGGGTA
GTTTGCAGTTTTAAAATTATGTTTTAAAATGGACTATCATATGCTTACCGTAACTTGAAAGTATTTCGAT
TTCTTGGCTTTATATATCTTGTGGAAAGGACGAAACACCGAGTCCGAGCAGAAGAAGAAGTTTTAGAGCT
AGAAATAGCAAGTTAAAATAAGGCTAGTCCGTTATCAACTTGAAAAAGTGGCACCGAGTCGGTGCTTTTT
TTAAGCTTGGGCCGCTCGAGGTACCTCTCTACATATGACATGGGAGTTTGTTTTGGCACCAAAATCAACG
GGACTTTCCAAAATGTCGTAACAACTCCGCCCCATTGACGCAAATGGGCGGTAGGCGTGTACGGTGGGAG
GTCTATATAAGCAGAGCTGGTTTAGTGAACCGTCAGATCCGCTAGCGCTACCGGACTCAGATCTCGAGCT
CAAGCTTCGAATTCTGCAGTCGACGGTACCGCGGGCCCGGGATCCACCGGTCGCCACCATGGCGCGTAAG
GTCGATCTCACCTCCTGCGATCGCGAGCCGATCCACATCCCCGGCAGCATTCAGCCGTGCGGCTGCCTGC
TAGCCTGCGACGCGCAGGCGGTGCGGATCACGCGCATTACGGAAAATGCCGGCGCGTTCTTTGGACGCGA
AACTCCGCGGGTCGGTGAGCTACTCGCCGATTACTTCGGCGAGACCGAAGCCCATGCGCTGCGCAACGCA
CTGGCGCAGTCCTCCGATCCAAAGCGACCGGCGCTGATCTTCGGTTGGCGCGACGGCCTGACCGGCCGCA
CCTTCGACATCTCACTGCATCGCCATGACGGTACATCGATCATCGAGTTCGAGCCTGCGGCGGCCGAACA
GGCCGACAATCCGCTGCGGCTGACGCGGCAGATCATCGCGCGCACCAAAGAACTGAAGTCGCTCGAAGAG
ATGGCCGCACGGGTGCCGCGCTATCTGCAGGCGATGCTCGGCTATCACCGCGTGATGTTGTACCGCTTCG
CGGACGACGGCTCCGGGATGGTGATCGGCGAGGCGAAGCGCAGCGACCTCGAGAGCTTTCTCGGTCAGCA
CTTTCCGGCGTCGCTGGTCCCGCAGCAGGCGCGGCTACTGTACTTGAAGAACGCGATCCGCGTGGTCTCG
GATTCGCGCGGCATCAGCAGCCGGATCGTGCCCGAGCACGACGCCTCCGGCGCCGCGCTCGATCTGTCGT
TCGCGCACCTGCGCAGCATCTCGCCCTGCCATCTCGAATTTCTGCGGAACATGGGCGTCAGCGCCTCGAT
GTCGCTGTCGATCATCATTGACGGCACGCTATGGGGATTGATCATCTGTCATCATTACGAGCCGCGTGCC
GTGCCGATGGCGCAGCGCGTCGCGGCCGAAATGTTCGCCGACTTCTTATCGCTGCACTTCACCGCCGCCC
ACCACCAACGCTAAGCGGCCGCGACTCTAGATCATAATCAGCCATACCACATTTGTAGAGGTTTTACTTG
CTTTAAAAAACCTCCCACACCTCCCCCTGAACCTGAAACATAAAATGAATGCAATTGTTGTTGTTAACTT
GTTTATTGCAGCTTATAATGGTTACAAATAAAGCAATAGCATCACAAATTTCACAAATAAAGCATTTTTT
TCACTGCATTCTAGTTGTGGTTTGTCCAAACTCATCAATGTATCTTAAGGCGTAAATTGTAAGCGTTAAT
ATTTTGTTAAAATTCGCGTTAAATTTTTATGTGAGCAAAAGGCCAGCAAAAGGCCAGGAACCGTAAAAAG
GCCGCGTTGCTGGCGTTTTTCCATAGGCTCCGCCCCCCTGACGAGCATCACAAAAATCGACGCTCAAGTC
AGAGGTGGCGAAACCCGACAGGACTATAAAGATACCAGGCGTTTCCCCCTGGAAGCTCCCTCGTGCGCTC
TCCTGTTCCGACCCTGCCGCTTACCGGATACCTGTCCGCCTTTCTCCCTTCGGGAAGCGTGGCGCTTTCT
CATAGCTCACGCTGTAGGTATCTCAGTTCGGTGTAGGTCGTTCGCTCCAAGCTGGGCTGTGTGCACGAAC
CCCCCGTTCAGCCCGACCGCTGCGCCTTATCCGGTAACTATCGTCTTGAGTCCAACCCGGTAAGACACGA
CTTATCGCCACTGGCAGCAGCCACTGGTAACAGGATTAGCAGAGCGAGGTATGTAGGCGGTGCTACAGAG
TTCTTGAAGTGGTGGCCTAACTACGGCTACACTAGAAGAACAGTATTTGGTATCTGCGCTCTGCTGAAGC
CAGTTACCTTCGGAAAAAGAGTTGGTAGCTCTTGATCCGGCAAACAAACCACCGCTGGTAGCGGTGGTTT
TTTTGTTTGCAAGCAGCAGATTACGCGCAGAAAAAAAGGATCTCAAGAAGATCCTTTGATCTTTTCTACG
GGGTCTGACGCTCAGTGGAACGAAAACTCACGTTAAGGGATTTTGGTCATGAGATTATCAAAAAGGATCT
TCACCTAGATCCTTTTAAATTAAAAATGAAGTTTTAAATCAATCTAAAGTATATATGAGTAAACTTGGTC
TGACAGTTACCAATGCTTAATCAGTGAGGCACCTATCTCAGCGATCTGTCTATTTCGTTCATCCATAGTT
GCCTGACTCCCCGTCGTGTAGATAACTACGATACGGGAGGGCTTACCATCTGGCCCCAGTGCTGCAATGA
TACCGCGAGACCCACGCTCACCGGCTCCAGATTTATCAGCAATAAACCAGCCAGCCGGAAGGGCCGAGCG
CAGAAGTGGTCCTGCAACTTTATCCGCCTCCATCCAGTCTATTAATTGTTGCCGGGAAGCTAGAGTAAGT
AGTTCGCCAGTTAATAGTTTGCGCAACGTTGTTGCCATTGCTACAGGCATCGTGGTGTCACGCTCGTCGT
TTGGTATGGCTTCATTCAGCTCCGGTTCCCAACGATCAAGGCGAGTTACATGATCCCCCATGTTGTGCAA
AAAAGCGGTTAGCTCCTTCGGTCCTCCGATCGTTGTCAGAAGTAAGTTGGCCGCAGTGTTATCACTCATG
GTTATGGCAGCACTGCATAATTCTCTTACTGTCATGCCATCCGTAAGATGCTTTTCTGTGACTGGTGAGT
ACTCAACCAAGTCATTCTGAGAATAGTGTATGCGGCGACCGAGTTGCTCTTGCCCGGCGTCAATACGGGA
TAATACCGCGCCACATAGCAGAACTTTAAAAGTGCTCATCATTGGAAAACGTTCTTCGGGGCGAAAACTC
TCAAGGATCTTACCGCTGTTGAGATCCAGTTCGATGTAACCCACTCGTGCACCCAACTGATCTTCAGCAT
CTTTTACTTTCACCAGCGTTTCTGGGTGAGCAAAAACAGGAAGGCAAAATGCCGCAAAAAAGGGAATAAG
GGCGACACGGAAATGTTGAATACTCATACTCTTCCTTTTTCAATATTATTGAAGCATTTATCAGGGTTAT
TGTCTCATGAGCGGATACATATTTGAATGTATTTAGAAAAATAAACAAATAGGGGTTCCGCGCACATTTC
CCCGAAAAGTGCCACCTGACGTCGCTAGCTGTACAAAAAAGCAGGCTTTAAAGGAACCAATTCAGTCGAC
TGGATCCGGTACCAAGGTCGGGCAGGAA
Features (pLannotate 1.2.2; 12 found; start..end, strand, type, name):
      1..241     +  promoter       U6 promoter: RNA polymerase III promoter for human U6 snRNA
    270..345     +  misc_RNA       gRNA scaffold: guide RNA scaffold for the Streptococcus pyogenes CRISPR/Cas9 system
    457..508     +  promoter       CMVd2 promoter: truncated human cytomegalovirus (CMV) immediate early promoter that yields moderately reduced expression relative to the full-length promoter
    531..611     +  misc_feature   MCS: multiple cloning site
    619..1554    +  CDS            iRFP670: near-infrared fluorescent protein with an emission peak at 670 nm, engineered from a bacterial phytochrome (Shcherbakova and Verkhusha, 2013) derived from Rhodopseudomonas palustris RpBphP6
   1570..1653    +  CDS            large T antigen (fragment): large T antigen from SV40 (simian virus 40)
   1676..1797    +  polyA_signal   SV40 poly(A) signal: SV40 polyadenylation signal
   1804..1848    -  rep_origin     M13 ori (fragment): M13 bacteriophage origin of replication; arrow indicates direction of (+) strand synthesis
   1908..2496    -  rep_origin     ori: high-copy-number ColE1/pMB1/pBR322/pUC origin of replication
   2667..3527    -  CDS            AmpR: β-lactamase; bla; confers resistance to ampicillin, carbenicillin, and related antibiotics
   3528..3632    -  promoter       AmpR promoter: bla
   3670..3687    +  protein_bind   attB1 (fragment): mutant version of attB; recombination site for the Gateway® BP reaction BP Clonase™
