[The description below was written by a language model from this plasmid's Addgene catalogue record and pLannotate feature annotations shown in this document.]
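Description:
pWT055e is a small (about 3.7 kb) mammalian expression plasmid built on the pFYF1320 backbone that delivers a single guide RNA targeting the human EMX1 locus. It is maintained in E. coli through a high-copy ColE1/pUC-type origin and selected with ampicillin via the β-lactamase gene and its native promoter. Short fragments of an M13 origin and an attB1 Gateway site are also annotated, most likely remnants of earlier cloning steps with no evident role in this construct.

The main payload is a human U6 RNA polymerase III promoter followed by a short unannotated gap, which matches the expected position of the EMX1 spacer, and then the Streptococcus pyogenes Cas9 guide RNA scaffold. The recorded guide ends in a run of thymidines that serves as the Pol III terminator. This is a conventional, unmodified sgRNA, and no Cas9 gene is present, so the nuclease or a Cas9-derived effector must be supplied from a separate construct.

Downstream of the guide cassette, the feature table shows a second transcription unit: a truncated CMV promoter (CMVd2), a multiple cloning site, the near-infrared fluorescent protein iRFP670, a short SV40 large T antigen fragment, and an SV40 polyadenylation signal. The large T fragment may be a nuclear localization signal, although the record does not say so. This reporter could serve to identify transfected cells, though the catalogue entry does not mention it.

The plasmid comes from work on ligand-responsive, aptazyme-embedded guide RNAs. There, a standard EMX1 guide like this one would plausibly serve as a constitutively active reference for genome editing, but the record states the purpose only as "sgRNA-EMX1".
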