Addgene plasmid #96866: pWT055e
Purpose: sgRNA-EMX1
Depositing lab: David Liu. Publication: Aptazyme-embedded guide RNAs enable ligand-responsive genome editing and transcriptional activation. Tang W, Hu JH, Liu DR. Nat Commun. 2017 Jun 28;8:15939. doi: 10.1038/ncomms15939. PubMed 28656978.
Backbone
  Vector backbone: pFYF1320
  Vector type: Mammalian Expression
Growth in bacteria
  Bacterial resistance: Ampicillin, 100 μg/mL
  Growth temperature: 37°C
  Growth strain: DH5alpha
  Copy number: High Copy
Gene/Insert
  Gene/Insert name: sgRNA-EMX1
  gRNA/shRNA sequence: GAGTCCGAGCAGAAGAAGAAGTTTTAGAGCTAGAAATAGCAAGTTAAAATAAGGCTAGTCCGTTATCAACTTGAAAAAGTGGCACCGAGTCGGTGCTTTTTTT
  Species: H. sapiens (human)
  Cloning method: Unknown
Terms and licenses: Academic/Nonprofit Terms; Industry Terms: Not Available to Industry
How to cite: pWT055e was a gift from David Liu (Addgene plasmid # 96866 ; http://n2t.net/addgene:96866 ; RRID:Addgene_96866)
